Addgene plasmid #200783: pJH4687
Purpose: Pnpr-4 ins-22::pHluorin unc-54 3' UTR C.elegans AVA and other neurons expression of ins-22 pHluorin
Depositing lab: Mei Zhen. Depositing organization: Sinai Health System. Publication: A tonically active master neuron modulates mutually exclusive motor states at two timescales. Meng J, Ahamed T, Yu B, Hung W, Ei Mouridi S, Wang Z, Zhang Y, Wen Q, Boulin T, Gao S, Zhen M. Sci Adv. 2024 Apr 12;10(15):eadk0002. doi: 10.1126/sciadv.adk0002. Epub 2024 Apr 10. PubMed 38598630.
Backbone
  Vector backbone: pBSK
  Backbone manufacturer: stratagene
  Backbone size w/o insert (bp): 8224
  Total vector size (bp): 8515
  Vector type: Worm Expression
Growth in bacteria
  Bacterial resistance: Ampicillin, 100 μg/mL
  Growth temperature: 37°C
  Growth strain: DH5alpha
  Copy number: High Copy
Gene/Insert
  Gene/Insert name: ins-22
  Species: C. elegans (nematode)
  Insert size (bp): 291
  Entrez Gene: ins-22 (a.k.a. CELE_M04D8.2)
  Promoter: Pnpr-4
  Tag / fusion protein: pHiuorin (C terminal on backbone)
  Cloning method: Gibson Cloning
  Sequencing primers: 5′ tgctgtcataatacggagtacCCGGGatgcacactacaactattctcatatgcttt; 3′ tcctcgcccttcaccataggtacccattggttatcacagcac
Terms and licenses: Academic/Nonprofit Terms; Industry Terms: Not Available to Industry
Depositor comments: Please visit for https://www.biorxiv.org/content/10.1101/2021.09.21.461278v4 bioRxiv preprint.
How to cite: pJH4687 was a gift from Mei Zhen (Addgene plasmid # 200783 ; http://n2t.net/addgene:200783 ; RRID:Addgene_200783)
