[The description below was written by a language model from this plasmid's Addgene catalogue record and pLannotate feature annotations shown in this document.]
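Description:
pJH4687 is a C. elegans expression plasmid built on a pBluescript-type (pBSK) backbone and propagated in E. coli as a high-copy plasmid. The feature table shows a ColE1/pUC-family origin of replication and a β-lactamase gene with its own promoter for ampicillin selection, along with residual bacterial vector elements: a lac promoter, operator and CAP binding site, and short fragments of lacI, rop and the pBR322 bom region. No worm selection or co-injection marker is recorded. The catalogue gives a total size of about 8.5 kb, which is close to the 8,558 nt sequenced record.

The payload is the coding sequence of ins-22, a C. elegans insulin-like peptide, inserted by Gibson assembly and fused at its C terminus to superecliptic pHluorin (spelled "pHiuorin" in the record). This pH-sensitive GFP variant is nearly dark at acidic pH and brightly fluorescent at neutral pH. Expression is driven by the npr-4 promoter, which the record says is active in the AVA neurons and some other neurons, and the transcript is terminated by the unc-54 3' UTR. Neither the promoter nor the 3' UTR is annotated in the feature table. The unannotated region upstream of ins-22 presumably holds the promoter, and the short aex-5 fragment called downstream of pHluorin probably reflects genomic sequence carried along with the 3' UTR.

Because a pHluorin-tagged peptide would be quenched inside acidic secretory vesicles and brighten on exposure to the neutral extracellular environment, this design is commonly used as an optical reporter of neuropeptide (dense-core vesicle) release. The associated work concerns AVA as a tonically active neuron modulating motor states.
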