Features (pLannotate 1.2.2; 12 found; start..end, strand, type, name):
   3915..4223    +  CDS            ins-22: ILA2_CAEEL - Protein inferred from homology: Swiss-Prot protein existence level 3. From Caenorhabditis elegans.
   4254..4970    +  CDS            superecliptic pHluorin: pH-sensitive mutant of green fluorescent protein (Ng et al., 2002) excited strongly by blue light at neutral pH but minimally fluorescent at acidic pH
   5689..5841    +  CDS            aex-5 (fragment): AEX5_CAEEL - Also known as kpc-3 From Caenorhabditis elegans.
   5969..6004    +  CDS            rop (fragment): Rop protein, which maintains plasmids at low copy number; rop
   6106..6205    +  misc_feature   bom (fragment): basis of mobility region from pBR322
   6303..6407    +  promoter       AmpR promoter: bla
   6408..7268    +  CDS            AmpR: β-lactamase; bla; confers resistance to ampicillin, carbenicillin, and related antibiotics
   7439..8027    +  rep_origin     ori: high-copy-number ColE1/pMB1/pBR322/pUC origin of replication
   8210..8302    +  CDS            lacI (fragment): lac repressor; lacI; The lac repressor binds to the lac operator to inhibit transcription in E. coli. This inhibition can be relieved by adding lactose or isopropyl-β-D-thiogalactopyranoside (IPTG).
   8315..8336    +  protein_bind   CAP binding site: CAP binding activates transcription in the presence of cAMP. E. coli catabolite activator protein
   8351..8381    +  promoter       lac promoter: promoter for the E. coli lac operon
   8389..8405    +  protein_bind   lac operator: The lac repressor binds to the lac operator to inhibit transcription in E. coli. This inhibition can be relieved by adding lactose or isopropyl-β-D-thiogalactopyranoside (IPTG). lac repressor encoded by lacI
>Addgene plasmid #200783 | pJH4687 | addgene full sequence | sequence record 412783 | Addgene NGS Result
AAGCTTGGGCTGCAGCATGCGGCCGCATCATGACATCAGTATTCTGCTATTCAGCTAAGATTCTTGTTGT
CGTCATTTGATGTATCCGTTCGTCGGTGCAGGACTTCCACATGGCGCAGTCGAAACCATGTTAATCTCTG
AAGTCAAATGGTCTAAGAATTCACAGTATAGACGGACTGCAGGTGTAAACTTATCCTATATATCACCCAA
GACGTATTACCTTGTCAGACTGCATTTACACAAGTAATCCCACTTATTATATGATGTCACGCGTTATAAA
ACGGAAGCTTACTTATTGTGGAACAGGTGGAATACTCAAAAACATTGAAAATTCTTACAATTTCTAAGTA
AAAACCTTATGAATGTTTTGTACGTATTATTATTCCCATTCTTCCATTTAGTTGTCAGTTTTTCATTGCT
CGGGAAGATTTGCATAAATATCGCCATTGACCAGTCTACTCCCCAGTTTTTTGATCATGATTTTTCACAA
CAATGATCAATCAAATAAACATCATATCATCTTATCCCGATTAAGCGCCCTCGCAATTTTATTGCCTCAT
CTTCTTAATAATAGAAACCATATGCTCATTTTTGGCTTAGTTTTTGCTCAGTTCAATTTTCCTTATTCCA
TCGTAAGCGTTAAGTCTAGAAGGCTTTTTGTTATTCACTTTTTTTCTTTGCTTTTTACTTTTCTCTTTCT
TCACGAGACAAATATTGGTATTATTGCTCATCTCTCTACTAATAAAACTCAACAATTTCGTTGAAACTTG
GTCTCTAGAGTTTGATGAGTTGTTTGTGTTATTTTTGATCTAAATTTTCAATTTTGTGGAAGTAAGGCTT
GCAAGATAGACAAAGACAACAAGAAAATAAACGAAGGGATTGAGGAAGAATAAACTGAAATGATCATGGT
TAAGAAAATAGGAAGAAAATAGAAGAAGAGCGGCCGGCTCACTAGGTTAAATTATTTTTGTGCTTGTTGT
GGGGAGCGTTGAGTAAGACCTAGAGCAAGGAACGCGGTTAGCAATCCCTGCCGTTTCCAAATCTCCAGAG
ACTATGCGAAATTCAGAAGACACGGGACATCAAGACAGATAGGTACGGAGTAAGACCTTCAAATTGTTTC
TTCTCTTCTTGATTACTCTCTTGCTCCTCTCTCGTCCATTGTGCTCTTTCCCACACACTGAGCAAAAGCA
TCGTCATTGTGGAAAGTGAGCTTGATGTGGTTGGCTCAAACATCTGACCAGCTAGACTTGTCACTTGTAA
GATATCACATCGCACTTCCCAATTAATCTTAAAATCCGCTTGACTCATTTATTTTTGAATTCGTTTTTGT
TTGAAATTGTAAACTTCGGAATAGTTCCAGACCGATTCAGAACTAGTATGATCACCTATGAAACGTGATT
TCTGAAATATTCTTACTTTTTTCTAGACAACTCAAGATCTCGATCGGCCAAAATTGTATTATCCTCGTAA
TCATCATAACCATTTCCGATATTCTGATCACAACGGCTTTCTTTCGAATCTAGTACGTCTCACGTACAAC
TGCCCACAAACGATTTCCATGAAACTGATAAATAATTAAAGACTTTGGACTTACCAAGAGTTCAAACAGG
TTTTATTTCGTTTTCTATTTTTGAAAAAAAAATCATTCCAGTTGGACGACAAAAACAGTTGTAGAACTTT
AATAATAATATTTATTCTTGACACAAAAAAACTTATCGTATTTGTAAGGGGAAAATAGACCCATAATTAA
CAACGTTTCTATTAGTTATGCATTTTACTGTACTCATGATATTACTCCAATAACAAATAATTTATCTGAA
ATAGCACTTTTCTCCTTCTCCCTGTGCTCCAATACAGTCCAGACACATATTAATTTTCAACACCACATCA
CGCACATCTTCCATAGGAAATTAAAAAAAAAATACATTAGACTTCCTATTCATATCAAATATTTCACATC
ATAATATTTTTGTTTGCTCATTTTTCAACACTTTTCTGATTCATTTTATTTTTGTACGTTACGATACCTA
CATCAGTTATTTTTCACCTGCCGTCACTTATTTTAGATATTCCTTAATTTTGACTACGTATTACTCATTG
TTAACATTTCTGATATTTGTATACTCAAAGCCATTTGGAAAGAATCAGAACAGTGATTTCAGTTTTGATG
CTGGCCAACTAGTTGAATAACGTGATGAGGACCATTGAGTAATTAGAGAAAACATGTTTACGAATATAGT
CGGCTAAATTGAGAAAAATACCTAAATAACTGGCAATAAGCTCAGAACTGAAAAACAAAAAATTGCTAAC
CATCCCGTGAATTTTTGATGTGTGCCTGTCTATGCCGTCATGTTCATCTCATGTGCTTTGTTTTCAATCC
CTGGTCTCTTGTAATTTTTCTTTTAAAAAGAAGTCTGCTATTCGTGACAAATTAAAATTGAAAATTCATA
TATCTTTAGAGTATAGCCGTTTTGAGTCAGCAACAAACAATTAGGTGCCACTTCCGGGACAGGCACCTCT
GAAATAAAAGGAATAAGAAAATAGTGAGATATTCCCCCCTCACTGATCAAACTTCTTTTTTTCCCTTTAC
TACGTTTACCTATATTTTTATTCTGTTAGTTTGGTCGAAAATTGGTGGAGGATGTCTAGAATTTGCAGGA
TACAAATTGAGACTAAAGAAAATTGAATTTCTTCAAGTCTTCTCGATTTCTTGATTTCTAGTAAAGCTTC
CTTTGTAACTACTGTAATAGTTAGTGAGAATAATTAAATTTTGGCGCCTGCCAGTCATTTCTAGTGAACA
AATATAACATCAATACTTTGAAATCTAATTTTCTAAGTAGCTCGGGTAATTTTTTTGTTCACATCACTCC
TTACAACACAACTTTCTTCAAAAATTTCACGTCTATATTTAGTTTCAATTTTTCAAAGGTTGAAGGCGTC
TAGACTTCGATGAATACCAAAATTAAAGCAATCATAGTTTTTTAGGTAAAGTTTATGAATCTGCAAAGTC
ATACTATAAAACTGATCTTAGAAATTTTTCTTGCAGATTTTATCTTAATATTTCAAAAAACATCGTTATG
TTCCCATTTTGATTTTTGGTGTAATGGTCGTGTTTCTACGAACAAAAACGGAGACACCCCCAAAAATTTT
TGAGATGCTGTTTTTGAAAATAATAAAGGCAGCTGTCAGCTTTATTCATTTTTCTGAAAAACAATTCACT
GTCATTTTGAGCTAATAGCTGCAAAACCAACAAACGTAAAAACTCAGAAAGCATTCAAAAATCGTAAAAC
TTGAGTTTTTCTCAAGAAATACGATTAAGATTACTGTAGACAAATTTATAGTAAATTGAATTAAAGTGTA
ATTTGATAAATGCATGACTTTCTCAGATTTATTCATTTTCCACATATAAACTCTAATTGAATACTAGGAA
CTGTGTATGAGTATATCATTTGTTGAAATGCTACATTTTTCTGTTAGTCTAGATTTTTTAACGAGTTTGT
GTCTTGGTAATTGTCGTGTGTATTCATTGTTCACAGCTTCTAATAGGAAAGGGTTATTTTCAAAAAACGT
TCTGTACTTCGCTGGTAGGAGTACTGTAGTTTTACTATTTTTTTTATATAACAGAACTATTTGTTTCTGC
TTTGAAAGCATAATTCGAATAATTACGTAGGATTCAATTTTTCTTGATACTCATTTTCTTTTTTGTCTAA
CCATTTCATTCTGACACATAAATTACCAATAACAGATTGATTGTCTGTACTTTATGTTATTTTCCTTTCA
ATATTTTTCCTCTCTCTTATTTCTAAAAGCGGAAATGAAAAACGACTCTGAGAATTAATTTTCTTCATTT
CTTCTGTAGGCGTAACTGCACTTTCTGGGATTTCTTTTTGCTGTCATAATACGGAGTACCCGGGATGCAC
ACTACAACTATTCTCATATGCTTTTTCATCCTTCTTGTTCAAGTCTCCACAATGGATGCTCACACTGACA
AATACGTCAGAACTCTGTGTGGAAAAACTGCAATCAGAAATATTGCCAACCTTTGCCCGCCAAAGCCAGA
AATGAAGGGTATCTGTTCTACCGGAGGTGAGATAAACTTAAACTCAAAAGCCTTGTTTGCAAATAATTAT
TTTTCTAAATTTTCAGAGTATCCAAGCATCACCGAATACTGTTCCATGGGATTTTCAGACTCTCAGATCA
AGTTTATGTGCTGTGATAACCAATGGGTACCTATGGTGAAGGGCGAGGAGCTGATGAGTAAAGGAGAAGA
ACTTTTCACTGGAGTTGTCCCAATTCTTGTTGAATTAGATGGTGATGTTAATGGGCACAAATTTTCTGTC
AGTGGAGAGGGTGAAGGTGATGCAACATACGGAAAACTTACCCTTAAATTTATTTGCACTACTGGAAAAC
TACCTGTTCCATGGCCAACACTTGTCACTACGTTAACTTATGGTGTTCAATGCTTTTCAAGATACCCAGA
TCATATGAAACGGCATGACTTTTTCAAGAGTGCCATGCCCGAAGGTTACGTACAGGAAAGAACTATATTT
TTCAAAGATGACGGGAACTACAAGACACGTGCTGAAGTCAAGTTTGAAGGTGATACCCTTGTTAATAGAA
TCGAGTTAAAAGGTATTGATTTTAAAGAAGATGGAAACATTCTTGGACACAAATTGGAATACAACTATAA
CGATCACCAGGTGTACATCATGGCAGACAAACAAAAGAATGGAATCAAAGCTAACTTCAAAATTAGACAC
AACATTGAAGATGGAGGCGTTCAACTAGCAGACCATTATCAACAAAATACTCCAATTGGCGATGGGCCCG
TCCTTTTACCAGACAACCATTACCTGTTTACAACTTCTACTCTTTCGAAAGATCCCAACGAAAAGAGAGA
CCACATGGTCCTTCTTGAGTTTGTAACAGCTGCTGGGATTACACATGGCATGGATGAACTATACAAATAA
GCTCAGCATTCGTAGAATTGTAAGGGATGAACTATACAAATAAGCTCAGCATTCGTAGAATTGTAAGTTT
AAACTTTCTCATACTAACTAACGCGCTCTATTTAAATTTTCAGAATTCCAACTGAGCGCCGGTCGCTACC
ATTACCAACTTGTCTGGTGTCAAAAATAATAGGGGCCGCTGTCATCAGAGTAAGTTTAAACTGAGTTCTA
CTAACTAACGAGTAATATTTAAATTTTCAGCATCTCGCGCCCGTGCCTCTGACTTCTAAGTCCAATTACT
CTTCAACATCCCTACATGCTCTTTCTCCCTGTGCTCCCACCCCCTATTTTTGTTATTATCAAAAAACTTC
TCTTAATTTCTTTGTTTTTTAGCTTCTTTTAAGTCACCTCTAACAATGAAATTGTGTAGATTCAAAAATA
GAATTAATTCGTAATAAAAAGTCGAAAAAAATTGTGCTCCCTCCCCCCATTAATAATAATTCTATCCCAA
AATCTACACAATGTTCTGTGTACACTTCTTATGTTTTTTACTTCTGATAAATTTTTTTGAAACATCATAG
AAAAAACCGCACACAAAATACCTTATCATATGTTACGTTTCAGTTTATGACCGCAATTTTTATTTCTTCG
CACGTCTGGGCCTCTCATGACGTCAAATCATGCTCATCGTGAAAAAGTTTTGGAGTATTTTTGGAATTTT
TCAATCAAGTGAAAGTTTATGAAATTAATTTTCCTGCTTTTGCTTTTTGGGGTTTCCCCTATTGTTTGTC
AAGATTTCGAGGACGGCGTTTTTCTTGCTAAAATCACAAGTATTGATGAGCACGATGCAAGAAAGATCGG
AAGAAGGTTTGGGTTTGAGGCTCAGTGGAAGGTGAGTAGAAGTTGATAATTTGAAAGTGGAGTAGTGTCT
ATGGGGTTTTTGCCTTAAATGACAGAATACATTCCCAATATACCAAACATAACTGTTTCCTACTAGTCGG
CCGTACGGGCCCTTTCGTCTCGCGCGTTTCGGTGATGACGGTGAAAACCTCTGACACATGCAGCTCCCGG
AGACGGTCACAGCTTGTCTGTAAGCGGATGCCGGGAGCAGACAAGCCCGTCAGGGCGCGTCAGCGGGTGT
TGGCGGGTGTCGGGGCTGGCTTAACTATGCGGCATCAGAGCAGATTGTACTGAGAGTGCACCATATGCGG
TGTGAAATACCGCACAGATGCGTAAGGAGAAAATACCGCATCAGGCGGCCTTAAGGGCCTCGTGATACGC
CTATTTTTATAGGTTAATGTCATGATAATAATGGTTTCTTAGACGTCAGGTGGCACTTTTCGGGGAAATG
TGCGCGGAACCCCTATTTGTTTATTTTTCTAAATACATTCAAATATGTATCCGCTCATGAGACAATAACC
CTGATAAATGCTTCAATAATATTGAAAAAGGAAGAGTATGAGTATTCAACATTTCCGTGTCGCCCTTATT
CCCTTTTTTGCGGCATTTTGCCTTCCTGTTTTTGCTCACCCAGAAACGCTGGTGAAAGTAAAAGATGCTG
AAGATCAGTTGGGTGCACGAGTGGGTTACATCGAACTGGATCTCAACAGCGGTAAGATCCTTGAGAGTTT
TCGCCCCGAAGAACGTTTTCCAATGATGAGCACTTTTAAAGTTCTGCTATGTGGCGCGGTATTATCCCGT
ATTGACGCCGGGCAAGAGCAACTCGGTCGCCGCATACACTATTCTCAGAATGACTTGGTTGAGTACTCAC
CAGTCACAGAAAAGCATCTTACGGATGGCATGACAGTAAGAGAATTATGCAGTGCTGCCATAACCATGAG
TGATAACACTGCGGCCAACTTACTTCTGACAACGATCGGAGGACCGAAGGAGCTAACCGCTTTTTTGCAC
AACATGGGGGATCATGTAACTCGCCTTGATCGTTGGGAACCGGAGCTGAATGAAGCCATACCAAACGACG
AGCGTGACACCACGATGCCTGTAGCAATGGCAACAACGTTGCGCAAACTATTAACTGGCGAACTACTTAC
TCTAGCTTCCCGGCAACAATTAATAGACTGGATGGAGGCGGATAAAGTTGCAGGACCACTTCTGCGCTCG
GCCCTTCCGGCTGGCTGGTTTATTGCTGATAAATCTGGAGCCGGTGAGCGTGGGTCTCGCGGTATCATTG
CAGCACTGGGGCCAGATGGTAAGCCCTCCCGTATCGTAGTTATCTACACGACGGGGAGTCAGGCAACTAT
GGATGAACGAAATAGACAGATCGCTGAGATAGGTGCCTCACTGATTAAGCATTGGTAACTGTCAGACCAA
GTTTACTCATATATACTTTAGATTGATTTAAAACTTCATTTTTAATTTAAAAGGATCTAGGTGAAGATCC
TTTTTGATAATCTCATGACCAAAATCCCTTAACGTGAGTTTTCGTTCCACTGAGCGTCAGACCCCGTAGA
AAAGATCAAAGGATCTTCTTGAGATCCTTTTTTTCTGCGCGTAATCTGCTGCTTGCAAACAAAAAAACCA
CCGCTACCAGCGGTGGTTTGTTTGCCGGATCAAGAGCTACCAACTCTTTTTCCGAAGGTAACTGGCTTCA
GCAGAGCGCAGATACCAAATACTGTTCTTCTAGTGTAGCCGTAGTTAGGCCACCACTTCAAGAACTCTGT
AGCACCGCCTACATACCTCGCTCTGCTAATCCTGTTACCAGTGGCTGCTGCCAGTGGCGATAAGTCGTGT
CTTACCGGGTTGGACTCAAGACGATAGTTACCGGATAAGGCGCAGCGGTCGGGCTGAACGGGGGGTTCGT
GCACACAGCCCAGCTTGGAGCGAACGACCTACACCGAACTGAGATACCTACAGCGTGAGCTATGAGAAAG
CGCCACGCTTCCCGAAGGGAGAAAGGCGGACAGGTATCCGGTAAGCGGCAGGGTCGGAACAGGAGAGCGC
ACGAGGGAGCTTCCAGGGGGAAACGCCTGGTATCTTTATAGTCCTGTCGGGTTTCGCCACCTCTGACTTG
AGCGTCGATTTTTGTGATGCTCGTCAGGGGGGCGGAGCCTATGGAAAAACGCCAGCAACGCGGCCTTTTT
ACGGTTCCTGGCCTTTTGCTGGCCTTTTGCTCACATGTTCTTTCCTGCGTTATCCCCTGATTCTGTGGAT
AACCGTATTACCGCCTTTGAGTGAGCTGATACCGCTCGCCGCAGCCGAACGACCGAGCGCAGCGAGTCAG
TGAGCGAGGAAGCGGAAGAGCGCCCAATACGCAAACCGCCTCTCCCCGCGCGTTGGCCGATTCATTAATG
CAGCTGGCACGACAGGTTTCCCGACTGGAAAGCGGGCAGTGAGCGCAACGCAATTAATGTGAGTTAGCTC
ACTCATTAGGCACCCCAGGCTTTACACTTTATGCTTCCGGCTCGTATGTTGTGTGGAATTGTGAGCGGAT
AACAATTTCACACAGGAAACAGCTATGACCATGATTACGCCAAGCTGTAAGTTTAAACATGATCTTACTA
ACTAACTATTCTCATTTAAATTTTCAGAGCTTAAAAATGGCTGAAATCACTCACAACGATGGATACGCTA
ACAACTTGGAAATGAAAT
